Addgene plasmid #228592: TMEM63A-S475K-peGFP-N1
Purpose: Expresses mouse TMEM63A-S475K-eGFP in mammalian cells
Depositing lab: Huanghe Yang. Depositing organization: Duke University. Publication: TMEM16 and OSCA/TMEM63 proteins share a conserved potential to permeate ions and phospholipids. Lowry AJ, Liang P, Song M, Serena Wan YC, Pei ZM, Yang H, Zhang Y. bioRxiv [Preprint]. 2024 Sep 3:2024.02.04.578431. doi: 10.1101/2024.02.04.578431. PubMed 38370744.
Backbone
  Vector backbone: peGFP-N1
  Vector type: Mammalian Expression
Growth in bacteria
  Bacterial resistance: Kanamycin, 50 μg/mL
  Growth temperature: 37°C
  Growth strain: DH5alpha
  Copy number: High Copy
Gene/Insert
  Gene/Insert name: TMEM63A/CSC1-like protein 1 isoform 1
  Species: M. musculus (mouse)
  Mutation: S475K
  Entrez Gene: Tmem63a (a.k.a. BC014795, Tmem64a)
  Cloning method: Other
Terms and licenses: Academic/Nonprofit Terms; Industry Terms: Not Available to Industry
Depositor comments: Please visit https://doi.org/10.1101/2024.02.04.578431 for bioRxiv preprint.
How to cite: TMEM63A-S475K-peGFP-N1 was a gift from Huanghe Yang (Addgene plasmid # 228592 ; http://n2t.net/addgene:228592 ; RRID:Addgene_228592)
