[The description below was written by a language model from this plasmid's Addgene catalogue record and pLannotate feature annotations shown in this document.]
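Description:
TMEM63A-S475K-peGFP-N1 is a 7,145-nt mammalian expression plasmid built on the peGFP-N1 backbone and designed to produce mouse TMEM63A (CSC1-like protein 1, isoform 1) carrying an S475K substitution as a C-terminal EGFP fusion. The Tmem63a coding sequence sits just downstream of the multiple cloning site. It is followed immediately, with no annotated gap, by the mammalian codon-optimized EGFP open reading frame, consistent with a direct in-frame fusion. Transcription is driven by the human cytomegalovirus immediate early enhancer and promoter and terminated by the SV40 polyadenylation signal, giving strong constitutive expression in transfected mammalian cells.

The plasmid is propagated in E. coli through a high-copy ColE1/pUC-type origin and selected with kanamycin. The Tn5-derived NeoR/KanR gene is preceded by both a bacterial (bla) promoter and the SV40 enhancer/early promoter and followed by the HSV TK poly(A) signal, so the same marker confers kanamycin resistance in bacteria and G418 resistance in mammalian cells. An f1 origin is also present and can support single-stranded DNA production. The short large T antigen, ble and bGH poly(A) fragments in the annotation are partial matches and appear to be backbone remnants rather than functional elements.

TMEM63A is annotated as an osmosensitive, mechanosensitive cation channel. The associated study concerns the shared potential of TMEM16 and OSCA/TMEM63 proteins to permeate ions and phospholipids, so this point mutant was presumably made to probe that behaviour. The record does not state the specific effect of S475K. The EGFP tag allows expressing cells to be identified and the protein's localization to be visualized.
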