Features (pLannotate 1.2.2; 15 found; start..end, strand, type, name):
     61..364     +  enhancer       CMV enhancer: human cytomegalovirus immediate early enhancer
    365..568     +  promoter       CMV promoter: human cytomegalovirus (CMV) immediate early promoter
    591..671     +  misc_feature   MCS: multiple cloning site
    679..3090    +  CDS            Tmem63a: CSCL1_MOUSE - Also known as Kiaa0792. Experimental evidence at protein level: Swiss-Prot protein existence level 1. Acts as an osmosensitive calcium-permeable cation channel (PubMed:27045885). Mechanosensitive ion channel that converts mechanical stimuli into a flow of ion (PubMed:30382938). From Mus musculus (Mouse).
   3091..3810    +  CDS            EGFP: the original enhanced GFP (Yang et al., 1996) mammalian codon-optimized
   3827..3910    +  CDS            large T antigen (fragment): large T antigen from SV40 (simian virus 40)
   3933..4054    +  polyA_signal   SV40 poly(A) signal: SV40 polyadenylation signal
   4088..4516    -  rep_origin     f1 ori (sequence partly withheld): f1 bacteriophage origin of replication; arrow indicates direction of (+) strand synthesis
   4543..4647    +  promoter       AmpR promoter: bla
   4649..5006    +  promoter       SV40 promoter: SV40 enhancer and early promoter
   5041..5835    +  CDS            NeoR/KanR: aminoglycoside phosphotransferase from Tn5; aph(3')-II (or nptII); confers resistance to neomycin, kanamycin, and G418 (Geneticin®)
   5856..6008    +  CDS            ble (fragment): BLE_KLEPN - Experimental evidence at protein level: Swiss-Prot protein existence level 1. Binding protein with a strong affinity to the bleomycin family of antibiotics. Binds to CL990; an antimitotic-antibiotic compound. From Klebsiella pneumoniae.
   6067..6114    +  polyA_signal   HSV TK poly(A) signal: herpes simplex virus thymidine kinase polyadenylation signal (Cole and Stacy, 1985)
   6205..6221    -  polyA_signal   bGH poly(A) signal (fragment): bovine growth hormone polyadenylation signal
   6443..7031    +  rep_origin     ori: high-copy-number ColE1/pMB1/pBR322/pUC origin of replication
>Addgene plasmid #228592 | TMEM63A-S475K-peGFP-N1 | addgene full sequence | sequence record 454607 | Addgene NGS Result
TAGTTATTAATAGTAATCAATTACGGGGTCATTAGTTCATAGCCCATATATGGAGTTCCGCGTTACATAA
CTTACGGTAAATGGCCCGCCTGGCTGACCGCCCAACGACCCCCGCCCATTGACGTCAATAATGACGTATG
TTCCCATAGTAACGCCAATAGGGACTTTCCATTGACGTCAATGGGTGGAGTATTTACGGTAAACTGCCCA
CTTGGCAGTACATCAAGTGTATCATATGCCAAGTACGCCCCCTATTGACGTCAATGACGGTAAATGGCCC
GCCTGGCATTATGCCCAGTACATGACCTTATGGGACTTTCCTACTTGGCAGTACATCTACGTATTAGTCA
TCGCTATTACCATGGTGATGCGGTTTTGGCAGTACATCAATGGGCGTGGATAGCGGTTTGACTCACGGGG
ATTTCCAAGTCTCCACCCCATTGACGTCAATGGGAGTTTGTTTTGGCACCAAAATCAACGGGACTTTCCA
AAATGTCGTAACAACTCCGCCCCATTGACGCAAATGGGCGGTAGGCGTGTACGGTGGGAGGTCTATATAA
GCAGAGCTGGTTTAGTGAACCGTCAGATCCGCTAGCGCTACCGGACTCAGATCTCGAGCTCAAGCTTCGA
ATTCTGCAGTCGACGGTACCGCGGGCCCGGGATCCACCGGTCGCCACCATGACCAGCTCCCCGTTCCTGG
ATCCCTGGCCGTCCAAGGCTGTGTTTGTCCGTGAGCGCCTGGGTCTTGGCGAACGTCCCAATGACTCCTA
TTGCTACAACTCAGCCAAAAACAGCACTGTGCTCCAAGGGGTCACCTTTGGAGGCATCCCCACTGTCCTG
CTCTTAGATGTCAGTTGCTTTCTGTTTCTAATCCTGGTGTTTTCCATCATAAGGAGAAGATTCTGGGATT
ATGGCCGCATAGCCCTGGTATCAGAAGCAGGCAGTGAGGCCAGGTTCCAGAGACTGTCCTCTTCCTCCTC
AGGGCAACAAGACTTTGAAAACGAGCTGGGATGCTGTCCTTGGCTGACGGCCATCTTCCGCCTGCATGAC
GACCAGATCCTGGAGTGGTGCGGAGAGGACGCCATCCACTACCTGTCTTTTCAGAGGCACATCATCTTCC
TGCTGGTGGTGATCAGCTTCTTGTCCCTGTGTGTCATCTTGCCTGTCAACCTCTCGGGAGACTTGCTGGG
TAAAGACCCTTACAGCTTTGGGAGGACAACGATAGCTAACCTGCAGACTGACAATGACCTCCTCTGGCTG
CACACTGTCTTCAGCGTCATCTACCTCTTCCTCACGGTGGGCTTCATGTGGCATCACACACGGTCCATCA
GATACAAAGAGGAGAGTCTGGTGAGACAAACCTTGTTCATCACAGGACTCCCCAGAGAAGCCAGAAAGGA
GACTGTGGAGAGCCACTTCCGAGATGCGTATCCCACGTGTGAGGTGGTGGATGTCCAGCTGTGCTACAGC
GTGGCTAAGCTGATCTACCTGTGCAAAGAGAGAAAGAAGACCGAGAAGAGCCTTACCTATTACACAAACC
TGCAGGCGAAGACAGGCCGACGGACCCTCATCAACCCCAAGCCTTGTGGCCAGTTCTGCTGCTGTGAAGT
TCAGGGTTGTGAGCGGGAAGATGCTATTTCTTACTACACTCGAATGAATGACAGCCTGCTGGAGAGGATC
ACAGCCGAAGAGAGCCGGGTCCAGGACCAGCCCCTGGGAATGGCCTTTGTCACCTTCCGTGAGAAGTCCA
TGGCTACCTACATACTGAAAGACTTCAATGCCTGCAAGTGCCAGGGCCTTCGGTGCAAAGGGGAGCCCCA
GCCATCCTCCTATAGCAGAGAGCTCTGTGTCTCCAAGTGGACGGTCACTTTTGCCTCCTATCCTGAGGAC
ATCTGCTGGAAGAACCTCTCCATCCAGGGCGTTCGCTGGTGGCTCCAGTGGCTGGGTATCAACTTCTCTC
TGTTTGTGGTGCTGTTTTTCCTGACCACGCCCTCCATCATTATGTCTACCATGGACAAGTTCAATGTTAC
CAAACCCATCCACGCACTGAATAACCCCGTCATCAGCCAGTTCTTCCCCACACTCCTGCTGTGGTCCTTC
AAGGCGCTGCTTCCGTCCATTGTCTACTACTCCACGCTGCTGGAGTCCCACTGGACAAGGTCAGGGGAAA
ACCGGATCATGGTGTCGAAGGTCTACATATTTTTGATCTTCATGGTGCTGATCCTGCCCTCCCTCGGTCT
CACCAGCTTGGATTTCTTCTTCCGGTGGCTCTTTGACAAAACTTCCTCGGAAACCTCAATCAGGCTAGAG
TGTGTCTTCCTGCCAGACCAGGGTGCCTTCTTTGTGAACTACGTCATCGCCTCAGCCTTCATCGGCAGTG
GCATGGAGCTGTTGCGCCTGCCCGGCCTCATCCTCTATACCTTCCGCATGATCATGGCCAAGACGGCCGC
TGACCGCAGGAATGTTAAGCAGAACCAGGCTTTTGAATACGAGTTTGGAGCCATGTATGCGTGGATGCTG
TGTGTCTTCACCGTCATCATGGCTTACAGCATCACCTGCCCCATTATCGTGCCCTTTGGCCTCATCTACA
TCCTGCTTAAGCACATGGTGGACCGGCATAACCTCTACTTCGCTTACCTCCCGACTAAACTGGAGAAGAG
GATCCACTTCGCCGCCGTGAACCAGGCCCTGGCCGCCCCCATCCTCTGCCTCTTCTGGCTCTTCTTTTTC
TCCTTCCTCCGTCTGGGTCTGACGGCCCCGGCCACGCTCTTCACCTTCCTGGTTGTTCTGCTCACCATCC
TGGCCTGCCTGCTGTACACCTGCTTTGGATGCTTCAAGCACCTCAGCCCATGGAACTACAAGACAGAAGA
ATCAGCTAGTGACAAAGGAAGCGAAGCCGAGGCCCACGTGCCCCCGCCATTCACACCCTATGTGCCTCGG
ATTCTGAACGGTTTGGCCTCAGAGAGGACAGCGTTATCCCCACAGCAGCAGCAGACCTACGGTGCCATCC
GTAACATCAGTGGGACTCTTCCTGGGCAGCCCGTGGCTCAAGATCCTAGTGGCACTGCGGCTTATGCCTA
CCAGGAATCCATGGTGAGCAAGGGCGAGGAGCTGTTCACCGGGGTGGTGCCCATCCTGGTCGAGCTGGAC
GGCGACGTAAACGGCCACAAGTTCAGCGTGTCCGGCGAGGGCGAGGGCGATGCCACCTACGGCAAGCTGA
CCCTGAAGTTCATCTGCACCACCGGCAAGCTGCCCGTGCCCTGGCCCACCCTCGTGACCACCCTGACCTA
CGGCGTGCAGTGCTTCAGCCGCTACCCCGACCACATGAAGCAGCACGACTTCTTCAAGTCCGCCATGCCC
GAAGGCTACGTCCAGGAGCGCACCATCTTCTTCAAGGACGACGGCAACTACAAGACCCGCGCCGAGGTGA
AGTTCGAGGGCGACACCCTGGTGAACCGCATCGAGCTGAAGGGCATCGACTTCAAGGAGGACGGCAACAT
CCTGGGGCACAAGCTGGAGTACAACTACAACAGCCACAACGTCTATATCATGGCCGACAAGCAGAAGAAC
GGCATCAAGGTGAACTTCAAGATCCGCCACAACATCGAGGACGGCAGCGTGCAGCTCGCCGACCACTACC
AGCAGAACACCCCCATCGGCGACGGCCCCGTGCTGCTGCCCGACAACCACTACCTGAGCACCCAGTCCGC
CCTGAGCAAAGACCCCAACGAGAAGCGCGATCACATGGTCCTGCTGGAGTTCGTGACCGCCGCCGGGATC
ACTCTCGGCATGGACGAGCTGTACAAGTAAAGCGGCCGCGACTCTAGATCATAATCAGCCATACCACATT
TGTAGAGGTTTTACTTGCTTTAAAAAACCTCCCACACCTCCCCCTGAACCTGAAACATAAAATGAATGCA
ATTGTTGTTGTTAACTTGTTTATTGCAGCTTATAATGGTTACAAATAAAGCAATAGCATCACAAATTTCA
CAAATAAAGCATTTTTTTCACTGCATTCTAGTTGTGGTTTGTCCAAACTCATCAATGTATCTTAAGGCGT
AAATTGTAAGCGTTAATATTTTGTTAAAATTCGCGTTAAATTTTTGTTAAATCAGCTCATTTTTTAACCA
ATAGGCCGAAATCGGCAAAATCCCTTATAAATCAAAAGAATAGACCGAGATAGGGT
[37 nt withheld, positions 4187-4223]
AAAGAACGTGGACTCCAACGTCAAAGG
[49 nt withheld, positions 4251-4299]
T
[91 nt withheld, positions 4301-4391]
G
[124 nt withheld, positions 4393-4516]
CAGGTGGCACTTTTCGGGGAAATGTGCGCGGAACCCCTATTTGTTTATTTTTCTAAATACATTCAAATAT
GTATCCGCTCATGAGACAATAACCCTGATAAATGCTTCAATAATATTGAAAAAGGAAGAGTCCTGAGGCG
GAAAGAACCAGCTGTGGAATGTGTGTCAGTTAGGGTGTGGAAAGTCCCCAGGCTCCCCAGCAGGCAGAAG
TATGCAAAGCATGCATCTCAATTAGTCAGCAACCAGGTGTGGAAAGTCCCCAGGCTCCCCAGCAGGCAGA
AGTATGCAAAGCATGCATCTCAATTAGTCAGCAACCATAGTCCCGCCCCTAACTCCGCCCATCCCGCCCC
TAACTCCGCCCAGTTCCGCCCATTCTCCGCCCCATGGCTGACTAATTTTTTTTATTTATGCAGAGGCCGA
GGCCGCCTCGGCCTCTGAGCTATTCCAGAAGTAGTGAGGAGGCTTTTTTGGAGGCCTAGGCTTTTGCAAA
GATCGATCAAGAGACAGGATGAGGATCGTTTCGCATGATTGAACAAGATGGATTGCACGCAGGTTCTCCG
GCCGCTTGGGTGGAGAGGCTATTCGGCTATGACTGGGCACAACAGACAATCGGCTGCTCTGATGCCGCCG
TGTTCCGGCTGTCAGCGCAGGGGCGCCCGGTTCTTTTTGTCAAGACCGACCTGTCCGGTGCCCTGAATGA
ACTGCAAGACGAGGCAGCGCGGCTATCGTGGCTGGCCACGACGGGCGTTCCTTGCGCAGCTGTGCTCGAC
GTTGTCACTGAAGCGGGAAGGGACTGGCTGCTATTGGGCGAAGTGCCGGGGCAGGATCTCCTGTCATCTC
ACCTTGCTCCTGCCGAGAAAGTATCCATCATGGCTGATGCAATGCGGCGGCTGCATACGCTTGATCCGGC
TACCTGCCCATTCGACCACCAAGCGAAACATCGCATCGAGCGAGCACGTACTCGGATGGAAGCCGGTCTT
GTCGATCAGGATGATCTGGACGAAGAGCATCAGGGGCTCGCGCCAGCCGAACTGTTCGCCAGGCTCAAGG
CGAGCATGCCCGACGGCGAGGATCTCGTCGTGACCCATGGCGATGCCTGCTTGCCGAATATCATGGTGGA
AAATGGCCGCTTTTCTGGATTCATCGACTGTGGCCGGCTGGGTGTGGCGGACCGCTATCAGGACATAGCG
TTGGCTACCCGTGATATTGCTGAAGAGCTTGGCGGCGAATGGGCTGACCGCTTCCTCGTGCTTTACGGTA
TCGCCGCTCCCGATTCGCAGCGCATCGCCTTCTATCGCCTTCTTGACGAGTTCTTCTGAGCGGGACTCTG
GGGTTCGAAATGACCGACCAAGCGACGCCCAACCTGCCATCACGAGATTTCGATTCCATCGCCGCCTTCT
ATGAAAGGTTGGGCTTCGGAATCGTTTTCCGGGACGCCGGCTGGATGATCCTCCAGCGCGGGGATCTCAT
GCTGGAGTTCTTCGCCCACCCTAGGGGGAGGCTAACTGAAACACGGAAGGAGACAATACCGGAAGGAACC
CGCGCTATGACGGCAATAAAAAGACAGAATAAAACGCACGGTGTTGGGTCGTTTGTTCATAAACGCGGGG
TTCGGTCCCAGGGCTGGCACTCTGTCGATACCCCACCGAGACCCCATTGGGGCCAATACGCCCGCGTTTC
TTCCTTTTCCCCACCCCACCCCCCAAGTTCGTGTGAAGGCCCAGGGCTCGCAGCCAACGTCGGGGCGGCA
GGCCCTGCCATAGCCTCAGGTTACTCATATATACTTTAGATTGATTTAAAACTTCATTTTTAATTTAAAA
GGATCTAGGTGAAGATCCTTTTTGATAATCTCATGACCAAAATCCCTTAACGTGAGTTTTCGTTCCACTG
AGCGTCAGACCCCGTAGAAAAGATCAAAGGATCTTCTTGAGATCCTTTTTTTCTGCGCGTAATCTGCTGC
TTGCAAACAAAAAAACCACCGCTACCAGCGGTGGTTTGTTTGCCGGATCAAGAGCTACCAACTCTTTTTC
CGAAGGTAACTGGCTTCAGCAGAGCGCAGATACCAAATACTGTTCTTCTAGTGTAGCCGTAGTTAGGCCA
CCACTTCAAGAACTCTGTAGCACCGCCTACATACCTCGCTCTGCTAATCCTGTTACCAGTGGCTGCTGCC
AGTGGCGATAAGTCGTGTCTTACCGGGTTGGACTCAAGACGATAGTTACCGGATAAGGCGCAGCGGTCGG
GCTGAACGGGGGGTTCGTGCACACAGCCCAGCTTGGAGCGAACGACCTACACCGAACTGAGATACCTACA
GCGTGAGCTATGAGAAAGCGCCACGCTTCCCGAAGGGAGAAAGGCGGACAGGTATCCGGTAAGCGGCAGG
GTCGGAACAGGAGAGCGCACGAGGGAGCTTCCAGGGGGAAACGCCTGGTATCTTTATAGTCCTGTCGGGT
TTCGCCACCTCTGACTTGAGCGTCGATTTTTGTGATGCTCGTCAGGGGGGCGGAGCCTATGGAAAAACGC
CAGCAACGCGGCCTTTTTACGGTTCCTGGCCTTTTGCTGGCCTTTTGCTCACATGTTCTTTCCTGCGTTA
TCCCCTGATTCTGTGGATAACCGTATTACCGCCATGCAT
